>Addgene plasmid #17700 | pNTPTP alpha (S180A/S204A) | addgene partial sequence | sequence record 23598 | 17700 with LNCX
CATCACGCTGGTTTTGACCTCCATAGAAGACACCGGGACCGATCCAGCCTCCGCGGCCCCGAATTCGAGC
TCGGTACCCGGGGATCCTCTAGAGTCGAGGTCGACGGTATCGATAAGCTTGGCCACCATGGATTCCTGGT
TCATTCTTGTTCTGCTCGGCAGTGGTCTGATATGTGTCAGTGCCAACAATGCTACCACAGTTGCACCTTC
CGTAGGAATTACAAGATTAATTAACTCATCAACGGCAGAACCAGTTAAAGAAGAGGCCAAAACTTCAAAT
CCAACTTCTTCACTAACTTCTCTTTCTGTGGCATCAACATTCAGCCCAAATATAACTCTGGGACCCACCT
ATTTAACCACTGTCAATTCTTCAGACTCTGACAATGGGACCACAAGAACAGCAAGCACCAATTCTATAGG
CATTACAATTTCACCAAATGGAACGTGGCTTCCAGATAACCAGTTCACGGATGCCAGAACAGAACCCTGG
GAGGGGAATTCCAGCACCGCAGCAACCACTCCAGAAACTTTCCCTCCTTCAGATGAGACACCAATTATTG
CGGTGATGGTGGCCCTGTCCTCTCTGCTAGTGATCGTGTTTATTATCATAGTTTTGTACACGTTAAGGTT
TAAGAAATACAAGCAAGCTGGGAGCCATTCCAATGCTTTCCGCTTATCCAACGGCCGCACTGAGGATGTG
GAGCCCCAGAGTGTGCCACTTCTGGCCAGATCTCCAGCCACCAACAGGAANTACCCACCCCTGCCCGTGG
ACAAGCTGGAAGGAAATTTTTCCNGGAAATGGCNACGAAATAGCTTTCNGGGGGATNCACGCTCNCCTGC
TNTC
