[The description below was written by a language model from this plasmid's Addgene catalogue record.]
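Description:
pNTPTP alpha (S180A/S204A) is a mammalian expression plasmid built on the pTet-splice backbone (about 5.2 kb without insert) for tetracycline-regulated expression of a mutant human receptor protein tyrosine phosphatase alpha (PTPRA, also called RPTPalpha). It is propagated in E. coli under ampicillin selection and is recorded as a low-copy plasmid. The record does not list a mammalian selection marker or describe the bacterial origin, and no feature table is provided, so details of the backbone elements beyond the promoter arrangement are not available here.

The roughly 2.4 kb PTPalpha coding insert was cloned by restriction enzyme into a HindIII site at both ends, so orientation relative to the promoter matters. It carries two serine-to-alanine substitutions, S180A and S204A. According to the associated publication title, these residues correspond to the sites of protein kinase C phosphorylation, so the alanine changes yield a protein that cannot be phosphorylated at those positions. No epitope tag or reporter is recorded.

Expression is driven by a CMV promoter placed under the control of regulatory sequences from the tet operon. This works as a Tet-Off system: the plasmid must be cotransfected with a separate transactivator plasmid (pTet-tTAk), and the protein is produced only in the absence of doxycycline, which otherwise prevents the transactivator from engaging the operator sequences. The construct is suited to inducible comparison of the phosphorylation-site mutant with wild-type PTPalpha, in studies of its mitotic activation and its Src-mediated transforming activity.
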