Addgene plasmid #17700: pNTPTP alpha (S180A/S204A)
Depositing lab: Xinmin Zheng. Depositing organization: Cornell University. Publication: Mitotic activation of protein-tyrosine phosphatase alpha and regulation of its Src-mediated transforming activity by its sites of protein kinase C phosphorylation. Zheng XM, Resnick RJ, Shalloway D. J Biol Chem. 2002 Jun 14. 277(24):21922-9. 10.1074/jbc.M201394200 PubMed 11923305.
Backbone
  Vector backbone: pTet-splice
  Backbone manufacturer: Invitrogen
  Backbone size w/o insert (bp): 5178
  Vector type: Mammalian Expression
Growth in bacteria
  Bacterial resistance: Ampicillin, 100 μg/mL
  Growth temperature: 37°C
  Growth strain: DH5alpha
  Copy number: Low Copy
Gene/Insert
  Gene/Insert name: PTPalpha S180A S204A (alt names: receptor protein tyrosine phosphatase alpha; RPTPalpha)
  Species: H. sapiens (human)
  Insert size (bp): 2379
  Mutation: S180A / S204A
  Entrez Gene: PTPRA (a.k.a. HEPTP, HLPR, HPTPA, HPTPalpha, LRP, PTPA, PTPRL2, R-PTP-alpha, RPTPA)
  Cloning method: Restriction Enzyme; 5′ cloning site HindIII (unknown if destroyed); 3′ cloning site HindIII (unknown if destroyed)
  Sequencing primers: 5′ LNCX
Terms and licenses: Academic/Nonprofit Terms; Industry Terms: Not Available to Industry
Depositor comments: See article for cloning details. The plasmid contains a CMV promoter under control of regulatory sequences from the tet operon such that, when cotransfected with the transactivator pTet-tTAk, it expresses protein only in the absence of doxycycline.
How to cite: pNTPTP alpha (S180A/S204A) was a gift from Xinmin Zheng (Addgene plasmid # 17700 ; http://n2t.net/addgene:17700 ; RRID:Addgene_17700)
